Addgene plasmid #70894: pFOSGE_CUS1A05
Purpose: Gateway entry clone
Depositing lab: Alexander Stark. Depositing organization: Research Institute of Molecular Pathology (IMP). Publication: Transcriptional regulators form diverse groups with context-dependent regulatory functions. Stampfel G, Kazmar T, Frank O, Wienerroither S, Reiter F, Stark A. Nature. 2015 Nov 9. doi: 10.1038/nature15545. PubMed 26550828.
Backbone
  Vector backbone: pDONR221
  Backbone manufacturer: Invitrogen
  Backbone size w/o insert (bp): 4762
  Vector type: Gateway entry vector
Growth in bacteria
  Bacterial resistance: Kanamycin, 50 μg/mL
  Growth temperature: 37°C
  Growth strain: DH5alpha
  Copy number: High Copy
Gene/Insert
  Gene/Insert name: CG12104 (alt names: FBgn0035238; CG12104, FBtr0072825)
  Species: D. melanogaster (fly)
  Insert size (bp): 750
  Entrez Gene: CG12104 (a.k.a. Dmel\CG12104)
  Cloning method: Gateway Cloning
  Sequencing primers: 5′ M13-F20; 3′ M13R
Terms and licenses: Academic/Nonprofit Terms; Industry Terms: Not Available to Industry
How to cite: pFOSGE_CUS1A05 was a gift from Alexander Stark (Addgene plasmid # 70894 ; http://n2t.net/addgene:70894 ; RRID:Addgene_70894)
