[The description below was written by a language model from this plasmid's Addgene catalogue record.]
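Description:
pFOSGE_CUS1A05 is a Gateway entry clone built on the commercial pDONR221 donor backbone, carrying an approximately 750 bp insert from the Drosophila melanogaster gene CG12104 (FBgn0035238; the transcript annotation listed is FBtr0072825). It is a bacterial plasmid, maintained at high copy number in standard E. coli cloning strains under kanamycin selection. The insert was introduced by Gateway recombination. In a pDONR221-derived entry clone, this normally means that the donor vector's counter-selectable cassette has been replaced by the fragment of interest, which then sits between attL recombination sites. The record includes no feature table, so the exact site arrangement, insert boundaries, and the presence or absence of a stop codon are not documented. M13 forward and reverse primer sites on the backbone flank the insert and are listed for sequence verification.

As an entry vector, the plasmid is not an expression construct. The record lists no promoter, tag or reporter associated with the insert, and pDONR221 is not designed to drive expression of the cloned fragment. Its role is to act as a shuttle: an LR recombination reaction can transfer the CG12104 sequence in a defined orientation into any compatible destination vector, which then supplies the promoter, fusion partners and host-specific elements. The associated publication examines the context-dependent regulatory functions of transcriptional regulators, which suggests this clone belongs to a collection of fly factor entry clones prepared for such assays. The record itself states the purpose only as a Gateway entry clone.
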