>Addgene plasmid #70894 | pFOSGE_CUS1A05 | depositor partial sequence | sequence record 126836 | insert
ATGAATCAGTTCCACACTCCCTCATTCGGCGACGAGGTGTTTGAGCTGACCGACACGCCGGCGGAGAGCC
AGAGCCCCAGCCAAGCCTCGCGGAGAATGCTTAGCCTGGATCAATCCATGTTGAACGACGATGACGAGGA
AAATTGCGACACATATGCCAGCGGCGGCGGGCAGAACTTGCTGGTTCAGCCGGAGCAGCAGCAGAACCAG
GCCATGGCGCAAGCACCTCCTAAACCTCTGGCGCCCTTCGCTCTGTTCTTTCGAGACACCGTGACGGCCA
TCAAGCAGCAGAATCCGACCTGTTCGTTGGAGCAAATGCAAGTGATAGTGCAAACCATGTGGGAGTCCCT
GGACGAGACGCAGAAGAACGTCTATGCCCTACGGCACGAGCAGGAGAAGCGCGAGTATGTCCGTCTGATG
AGGGGCTATCGCCACCAGCTGTCCGAGTCGGAGGGTACGTCGGAGGCAGAGGCCCCACCAGCAGTAGCTA
CCAATCAGCCACCTCCTCTAGTCACAACCAAATTGGAGTCTGTCGAGGATCTGCAACAGTCGGTGGATGC
CCAGCAGGAGCCGCCGCCCGATCAGATACAGCTCCTCACCGAAGCGGCTAGGGTGCAGAAGTGCACACGG
GAACAGTGCAATAAGCCAGCTATCATAAATCCGGACTGGGAGGACGAGTACTGCAGCAACGAGTGCGTCG
TCATCCACTGCCGGAATGTATTCAACCACTGGGTAATATCCATGAACTCA
