>Addgene plasmid #70894 | pFOSGE_CUS1A05 | addgene partial sequence | sequence record 130420 | M13-F20 5'-TGTAAAACGACGGCCAGT-3'
GAGCTGACCGACACGCCGGCGGAGAGCCAGAGCCCCAGCCAAGCCTCGCGGAGAATGCTTAGCCTGGATC
AATCCATGTTGAACGACGATGACGAGGAAAATTGCGACACATATGCCAGCGGCGGCGGGCAGAACTTGCT
GGTTCAGCCGGAGCAGCAGCAGAACCAGGCCATGGCGCAAGCACCTCCTAAACCTCTGGCGCCCTTCGCT
CTGTTCTTTCGAGACACCGTGACGGCCATCAAGCAGCAGAATCCGACCTGTTCGTTGGAGCAAATGCAAG
TGATAGTGCAAACCATGTGGGAGTCCCTGGACGAGACGCAGAAGAACGTCTATGCCCTACGGCACGAGCA
GGAGAAGCGCGAGTATGTCCGTCTGATGAGGGGCTATCGCCACCAGCTGTCCGAGTCGGAGGGTACGTCG
GAGGCAGAGGCCCCACC
